>Addgene plasmid #22598 | Flag-HA-USP26 | addgene full sequence | sequence record 305742 | Addgene NGS Result
GGTCATGGTAAGCTTGGGCTGCAGGTCGAAAGGCCCGGAGATGAGGAAGAGGAGAACAGCGCGGCAGACG
TGCGCTTTTGAAGCGTGCAGAATGCCGGGCCTCCGGAGGACCTTCGGGCGCCCGCCCCGCCCCTGAGCCC
GCCCCTGAGCCCGCCCCCGGACCCACCCCTTCCCAGCCTCTGAGCCCAGAAAGCGAAGGAGCAAAGCTGC
TATTGGCCGCTGCCCCAAAGGCCTACCCGCTTCCATTGCTCAGCGGTGCTGTCCATCTGCACGAGACTAG
TGAGACGTGCTACTTCCATTTGTCACGTCCTGCACGACGCGAGCTGCGGGGCGGGGGGGAACTTCCTGAC
TAGGGGAGGAGTAGAAGGTGGCGCGAAGGGGCCACCAAAGAACGGAGCCGGTTGGCGCCTACCGGTGGAT
GTGGAATGTGTGCGAGGCCAGAGGCCACTTGTGTAGCGCCAAGTGCCCAGCGGGGCTGCTAAAGCGCATG
CTCCAGACTGCCTTGGGAAAAGCGCCTCCCCTACCCGGTAGAATTCGTTATCGAACCACTTTGTACAAGA
AAGTTGGGTATTATTCCTTCTGAAGGGTCTCCTCTACCTCCTTGCTATTAAGCTGGGCATTCTCTTCTCT
TTTCAACATCTCTTCAAAGATCTCATTATGCATGTAAAAGAAGATGTACCCAGTGCAACGCCTATCCTCC
TGCATCTGGGCCTCCTGGATACCTAACACCCGCATATCATCGTAAGTGAACCAGATCTGTTTCTCAAAGT
CATAGGCATCACAGATATAATGGCCTGACTTTAGAGTCTTCCCAAGATGGCTGACAACACTAATGAGCCG
GTAGGTATGATCTCCCTTATCATCATTTCTTTTTGTTTCCTTGGCTTTAGATTTTATCTTATCTAAAATG
TCTTTGTTTCTTGGATTCTTATTGGAACCCAGTGCAAGTAGGGAATTCCTGTTAGACTTCTGTAGATTTA
ATTTTGTAGGTCTTAGGAGGTTCTTTGTGTGCCCCTGGGTGCCTGGCTTTGGAAAGCTTTGAGGCAGTGC
CTGCTGAGGGGCTTGTTCACAGATTCTCATACCGTCACACTGCTGAGTCTGTTCAGACACTTTTTGGAAT
CTTTCTGGAATTCTGATATTTTTATCTTCATACAAATCTTTAGTAGGATTGATAATCCTATCAAAAGCTA
CAAACTTACTGGTTTTCACATTTTTCTTTCGTTTTGGATTTTCGGGCACTGTTTGAAAGTCAACTTTTGA
GAGAGGTGTGCCTGGGCTGCTGGCAGGTTTACCTCCAGCTTTGTGGAACTGACAAAGTGAGGTATCTTCC
AGATACGTCATTAAGTGAGCTAACGGTTCTTTTTCAATGAATGCTCGATCTCCTGAGTATACAGATTCTA
GCTCATTTGGTTTAGAATTTTTTCCAAGGTACTTTTGCTGCTGTCTTCTGCTTGCCCCTTTAAAGACTGT
CTGGCCTTTTTTTTGTTCAGACTCCTTATCTGATCCAATGTGTGGAGCCAGGATATCTTTGGATTCCTTT
GTTGCAGGCCATGATACACTGATGTTTCCAGAAGTCATCTTTCGAATAACTTTTAATAATTGGAAATCTG
TAATTTCTCCATCCTCACTCAAGGGAAGAGGTGGTCTGGTGCCTTCATTGCAATGAGAAGACACCTTTAA
ATATTTGGAAATGATGACTTCCTGGTCATTCTTCTTTAATGCACAAAACTCATTCAAGCTATAGCGTTTG
AGGTGAACAATAAGGATTCTAGGTAGCCTACTGAATGAGTGCACTCCAACGGAAGTCTTGTGCTCACATT
TTGCACATTTATACTCAAGCTCTTCTGCTCCAAAAAAAAGATCAAAAGTAGACTGAATAGATGAAGGATG
TGCTTTTATTCTTTGGGGAAGGTTGATGGAGAGGTAATTATTCAGTTCTGTCTTGAGAATAACCTGACCA
CAAGCTTTACAAGCAATGGAGTGCAACAACTCTAACTCAAAATTAGTAATGACAGGGCAAGAAAACCCAC
TGGTGTCAGGATCATCAGCAAAAACCTGTTTAGGAAAATTATCTTCCCCAAATTCACTTTTAGGCTTCCA
AATTGTGTTGAGTTTTTCCATGTTATCTTTCAGTTGATCTAAACAGTGAGCTAAAAACTCATGAGCATCG
TTCTGTGCATTGCCATGGAATATCTCTGCAGCTGCTGAAATGGCCTTTTTAAGATTCAAGAGTAACATCT
CCTTGATTTCTATATTATAGGTATCTTTAAAAAAAAGTAGCCGTGCCAAGCACATGGTAAGAGCATTAAG
GGGAATTTTACCCCATGGGAAACTCTGATTAAGTAAATCATCAGCAAACGATGGGATTGAAAGTAGAGAC
TGTAACACTGCATTCATATAACAGGTGTTTCCCAAATTGGGGAGGCCGTGGCATATTTTCTCTGGAAATA
ATTCAAAAAATAGTTTTAATTTATCCCACTTTGTGTAACCGTCACTATACCCTTGTTGTAACAGAAATAC
CAAAACCATTTTCTCAGTGAGAGCTTGGAGAAGACCAATGTCATCTAGGTAAGGATTTCCAGTGGCGTTC
ATGATGCATGAAGATTCACATTCCAATTTCTTATTCTCTTCTAACTCTTTTAACTTCAATTGTTTCTCTC
GATTATAGCTTACACACCTCGAACAATCTGCCTTGGATTTCTTGTATTCTACAGAATTATTTTCTTTCAA
GAATTCTTCATTCATCTCTGAGCTAGATGAGAGCATTCTTTTCCTCTTCTTGTGCTGATTTTCTGATAAC
TCTCCGCAAGTAAGTGTCAATTTTGATGTAAGCAAAGGCATCCTCTGAAGGACACCTGTCCCACTTCCTT
TTGCTATCTCAAAAGATTTGCTACTTGATTTCTCATCAACTTTGTGGAATGAAGTTTTGTTGATTTCCTT
CTGTGTTGTGCTAGAAAAGACACTCCCACCCTTACCAGGTCTCACAGGTGGCTGAACCTCGTTTTGATGA
ACTCTGTCCAAGAATATCTTCAATTGTTCAGCATCTGTGGAGGATAATCCTTCAATAAACAAGCCATTAT
TATTTTGTAAAGTTAAATGCAGGTGATTTTGGTTTCCTCTATAGGATTTAAGGACTACATTTTGAATATT
ATCACTTAGCCGAAAAGTGCTATATTTTCCACTTTTGAAATACAGCACCAGTCTATCTTTCTTCTTTCTT
TCCACTGCTTCAATGAATGCTTCTTTTGACTTAGATATCCCAGTCTTGCAGTTCCCTATTTGGACAAAAC
CACGTAGGAATAGGGCAGCCATGCCAACTTTTTTGTACAAACTTGTTTGATAACCTCGAGCAGCGTAATC
TGGAACATCGTATGGGTATCCTCCATCGAGCTTGTCATCGTCATCCTTGTAGTCCATGGTGGCAGATCCC
CGGAGGCTGGATCGGTCCCGGTGTCTTCTATGGAGGTCAAAACAGCGTGGATGGCGTCTCCAGGCGATCT
GACGGTTCACTAAACGAGCTCGTCGACGATCTCTATCACTGATAGGGAGATCTCTATCACTGATAGGGAG
AGCTCTGCTTATATAGACCTCCCACCGTACACGCCTACCGCCCATTTGCGTCAATGGGGCGGAGTTGTTA
CGACATTTTGGAAAGTCCCGTTGATTTTGGTGCCAAAACAAACTCCCATTGACGTCAATGGGGTGGAGAC
TTGGAAATCCCCGTGAGTCAAACCGCTATCCACGCCCATTGATGTACTGCCAAAACCGCATCACCATGGT
AATAGCGATGACTAATACGTAGATGTACTGCCAAGTAGGAAAGTCCCATAAGGTCATGTACTGGGCATAA
TGCCAGGCGGGCCATTTACCGTCATTGACGTCAATAGGGGGCGTACTTGGCATATGATACACTTGATGTA
CTGCCAAGTGGGCAGTTTACCGTAAATACTCCACCCATTGACGTCAATGGAAAGTCCCTATTGGCGTTAC
TATGGGAACATACGTCATTATTGACGTCAATGGGCGGGGGTCGTTGGGCGGTCAGCCAGGCGGGCCATTT
ACCGTAAGTTATGTAACGCGGAACTCCATATATGGGCTATGAACTAATGACCCCGTAATTGATTACTATT
AATAACTAGTCAATAATCAATGTCAAGGATCTAATTCCGGCGCCTAGAGAAGGAGTGAGGGCTGGATAAA
GGGAGGATCGAGGCGGGGTCGAACGAGGAGGTTCAAGGGGGAGAGACGGGGCGGATGGAGGAAGAGGAGG
CGGAGGCTTAGGGTGTACAAAGGGCTTGACCCAGGGAGGGGGGTCAAAAGCCAAGGCTTCCCAGGTCACG
ATGTAGGGGACCTGGTCTGGGTGTCCATGCGGGCCAGGTGAAAAGACCTTGATCTTAACCTGGGTGATGA
GGTCTCGGTTAAAGGTGCCGTCTCGCGGCCATCCGACGTTAAAGGTTGGCCATTCTGCAGAGCAGAAGGT
AACCCAACGTCTCTTCTTGACATCTACCGACTGGTTGTGAGCGATCCGCTCGACATCTTTCCAGTGACCT
AAGGTCAAACTTAAGGGAGTGGTAACAGTCTGGCCCTAATTTTCAGACAAATACAGAAACACAGTCAGAC
AGAGACAACACAGAACGATGCTGCAGCGCTGCAGCAGACAAGACGCGCGGCTTCGGTTCCAAACCGAAAG
CAAAAATTCAGACGGAGGCGGGAACTGTTTTAGGTTCTCGTCTCCTACCAGAACCACATATCCTGACGGG
GTCGGATTCCACATCGACTCCCTTCCTCAGGTCGGGCCACAAAAACGGCCCCCAAAGTCCCTGGGACGTC
TCCCAGGGTTGCGGCCGGGTGTTCAGAACTCGTCAGTTCCACCACGGGTCCGCCAGATACAGAGCTAGTT
AGCTAACTAGTACAGACGCAGGCGCAAACATTAGATGCCGGCACAAACACGCACAAAGACAGAGACAGAC
ACGAAACGACCGCTGGCCAGCTTACCTCCCGGCGGGGGGGTCGGTGGTCCCTGGGCAGGGGTCTCCAAAT
CTCGGTGGAACCTCCAAATGAAAGACCCCCGAGGTGGGCAGTCAATCAATCTGAGGAGACCCTCCCAAGG
ATCAGCGAGTCCACGATTCGGATGCAAACAGCAAGAGGCTTTATTGGGAATACGGGTACCCGGGCGACGC
AGTCTATCGGAGGACTGGCGCGCCGAGTGAGGGGTTGTGGGCTCTTTTATTGAGCTCGGGGAGCAGAAGC
GCGCGAACAGAAGCGAGAAGCGAACTGATTGGTTAGTTCAAATAAGGCACAGGGTCATTTCAGGTCCTTG
GGGCACCCTGGAAACATCTGATGGTTCTCTAGAAACTGCTGAGGGCGGGACCGCATCTGGGGACCATCTG
TTCTTGGCCCTGAGCCGGGGCAGGAACTGCTTACCACAGATATCCTGTTTGGCCCATATTCTGCTGTCTC
TCTGTTCCTAACCTTGATCTGAACTTCTCTATTCTCAGTTATGTATTTTCCATGCCTTGCAAAATGGCGT
TACTTAAGCTAGCTTGCCAAACCTACAGGTGGGGTCTTTCATTCCCCCCTTTTTCTGGAGACTAAATAAA
ATCTTTTATTTTATCTATGGCTCGTACTCTATAGGCTTCAGCTGGTGATATTGTTGAGTCAAAACTAGAG
CCTGGACCACTGATATCCTGTCTTTAACAAATTGGACTAATCGCCTCTACGCCGGACGCATCGTGGCCGG
CATCACCGGCGCCACAGGTGCGGTTGCTGGCGCCTATATCGCCGACATCACCGATGGGGAAGATCGGGCT
CGCCACTTCGGGCTCATGAGCGCTTGTTTCGGCGTGGGTATGGTGGCAGGCCCCGTGGCCGGGGGACTGT
TGGGCGCCATCTCCTTGCATGCACCATTCCTTGCGCCGTCGTTTTACAACGTCGTGACTGGGAAAACCCT
GGCGTTACCCAACTTAATCGCCTTGCAGCACATCCCCCTTTCGCCAGCTGGCGTAATAGCGAAGAGGCCC
GCACCGATCGCCCTTCCCAACAGTTGCGCAGCCTGAATGGCGAATGGCGCCTGATGCGGTATTTTCTCCT
TACGCATCTGTGCGGTATTTCACACCGCATATGGTGCACTCTCAGTACAATCTGCTCTGATGCCGCATAG
TTAAGCCAGCCCCGACACCCGCCAACACCCGCTGACGCGCCCTGACGGGCTTGTCTGCTCCCGGCATCCG
CTTACAGACAAGCTGTGACCGTCTCCGGGAGCTGCATGTGTCAGAGGTTTTCACCGTCATCACCGAAACG
CGCGAGACGAAAGGGCCTCGTGATACGCCTATTTTTATAGGTTAATGTCATGATAATAATGGTTTCTTAG
ACGTCAGGTGGCACTTTTCGGGGAAATGTGCGCGGAACCCCTATTTGTTTATTTTTCTAAATACATTCAA
ATATGTATCCGCTCATGAGACAATAACCCTGATAAATGCTTCAATAATATTGAAAAAGGAAGAGTATGAG
TATTCAACATTTCCGTGTCGCCCTTATTCCCTTTTTTGCGGCATTTTGCCTTCCTGTTTTTGCTCACCCA
GAAACGCTGGTGAAAGTAAAAGATGCTGAAGATCAGTTGGGTGCACGAGTGGGTTACATCGAACTGGATC
TCAACAGCGGTAAGATCCTTGAGAGTTTTCGCCCCGAAGAACGTTTTCCAATGATGAGCACTTTTAAAGT
TCTGCTATGTGGCGCGGTATTATCCCGTATTGACGCCGGGCAAGAGCAACTCGGTCGCCGCATACACTAT
TCTCAGAATGACTTGGTTGAGTACTCACCAGTCACAGAAAAGCATCTTACGGATGGCATGACAGTAAGAG
AATTATGCAGTGCTGCCATAACCATGAGTGATAACACTGCGGCCAACTTACTTCTGACAACGATCGGAGG
ACCGAAGGAGCTAACCGCTTTTTTGCACAACATGGGGGATCATGTAACTCGCCTTGATCGTTGGGAACCG
GAGCTGAATGAAGCCATACCAAACGACGAGCGTGACACCACGATGCCTGTAGCAATGGCAACAACGTTGC
GCAAACTATTAACTGGCGAACTACTTACTCTAGCTTCCCGGCAACAATTAATAGACTGGATGGAGGCGGA
TAAAGTTGCAGGACCACTTCTGCGCTCGGCCCTTCCGGCTGGCTGGTTTATTGCTGATAAATCTGGAGCC
GGTGAGCGTGGGTCTCGCGGTATCATTGCAGCACTGGGGCCAGATGGTAAGCCCTCCCGTATCGTAGTTA
TCTACACGACGGGGAGTCAGGCAACTATGGATGAACGAAATAGACAGATCGCTGAGATAGGTGCCTCACT
GATTAAGCATTGGTAACTGTCAGACCAAGTTTACTCATATATACTTTAGATTGATTTAAAACTTCATTTT
TAATTTAAAAGGATCTAGGTGAAGATCCTTTTTGATAATCTCATGACCAAAATCCCTTAACGTGAGTTTT
CGTTCCACTGAGCGTCAGACCCCGTAGAAAAGATCAAAGGATCTTCTTGAGATCCTTTTTTTCTGCGCGT
AATCTGCTGCTTGCAAACAAAAAAACCACCGCTACCAGCGGTGGTTTGTTTGCCGGATCAAGAGCTACCA
ACTCTTTTTCCGAAGGTAACTGGCTTCAGCAGAGCGCAGATACCAAATACTGTTCTTCTAGTGTAGCCGT
AGTTAGGCCACCACTTCAAGAACTCTGTAGCACCGCCTACATACCTCGCTCTGCTAATCCTGTTACCAGT
GGCTGCTGCCAGTGGCGATAAGTCGTGTCTTACCGGGTTGGACTCAAGACGATAGTTACCGGATAAGGCG
CAGCGGTCGGGCTGAACGGGGGGTTCGTGCACACAGCCCAGCTTGGAGCGAACGACCTACACCGAACTGA
GATACCTACAGCGTGAGCTATGAGAAAGCGCCACGCTTCCCGAAGGGAGAAAGGCGGACAGGTATCCGGT
AAGCGGCAGGGTCGGAACAGGAGAGCGCACGAGGGAGCTTCCAGGGGGAAACGCCTGGTATCTTTATAGT
CCTGTCGGGTTTCGCCACCTCTGACTTGAGCGTCGATTTTTGTGATGCTCGTCAGGGGGGCGGAGCCTAT
GGAAAAACGCCAGCAACGCGGCCTTTTTACGGTTCCTGGCCTTTTGCTGGCCTTTTGCTCACATGTTCTT
TCCTGCGTTATCCCCTGATTCTGTGGATAACCGTATTACCGCCTTTGAGTGAGCTGATACCGCTCGCCGC
AGCCGAACGACCGAGCGCAGCGAGTCAGTGAGCGAGGAAGCGGAAGAGCGCCCAATACGCAAACCGCCTC
TCCCCGCGCGTTGGCCGATTCATTAATGCAGCTGGCACGACAGGTTTCCCGACTGGAAAGCGGGCAGTGA
GCGCAACGCAATTAATGTGAGTTAGCTCACTCATTAGGCACCCCAGGCTTTACACTTTATGCTTCCGGCT
CGTATGTTGTGTGGAATTGTGAGCGGATAACAATTTCACAATTCTCCCCAGCTCTTTCTGCGCTGTCCAT
AATGAACTATTTCAGGAGTATTGGAGTATGTGGATTCAAAACAGTGGCTAATTGAGTCAGGATTACTTAA
TATTCGACTCCTACCCTCAGAATGTTGTTCTCCAACTTCAAGAAACTGTTACCCATGAAAGACCCCCGCT
GACGGGTAGTCAATCACTCAGAGGAGACCCTCCCAAGGAACAGCGAGACCACAAGTCGGATGCAACTGCA
AGAGGGTTTATTGGATACACGGGTACCCGGGCGACGCAGTCTATCGGAGGACTGGCGCGCCGAGTGAGGG
GTTGTGGGCTCTTTTATTGAGCTCGGGGAGCAGAAGCGCGCGAACAGAAGCGAGAAGCGAACTGATTGGT
TAGTTCAAATAAGGCACAGGGTCATTTCAGGTCCTTGGGGCACCCTGGAAACATCTGATGGTTCTCTAGC
TTGCCAAACCTACAGGTGGGGTCTTTCATTCCCCCCTTTTTCTGGAGACTAAATAAAATCTTTTATTTTA
TCGATGCATGGGGTCGTGCGCTCCTTTCGGTCGGGCGCTGCGGGTCGTGGGGCGGGCGTCAGGCACCGGG
CTTGCGGGTCATGCACCAGGTGCGCGGTCCTTCGGGCACCTCGACGTCGGCGGTGACGGTGAAGCCGAGC
CGCTCGTAGAAGGGGAGGTTGCGGGGCGCGGAGGTCTCCAGGAAGGCGGGCACCCCGGCGCGCTCGGCCG
CCTCCACTCCGGGGAGCACGACGGCGCTGCCCAGACCCTTGCCCTGGTGGTCGGGCGAGACGCCGACGGT
GGCCAGGAACCACGCGGGCTCCTTGGGCCGGTGCGGCGCCAGGAGGCCTTCCATCTGTTGCTGCGCGGCC
AGCCGGGAACCGCTCAACTCGGCCATGCGCGGGCCGATCTCGGCGAACACCGCCCCCGCTTCGACGCTCT
CCGGCGTGGTCCAGACCGCCACCGCGGCGCCGTCGTCCGCGACCCACACCTTGCCGATGTCGAGCCCGAC
GCGCGTGAGGAAGAGTTCTTGCAGCTCGGTGACCCGCTCGATGTGGCGGTCCGGATCGACGGTGTGGCGC
GTGGCGGGGTAGTCGGCGAACGCGGCGGCGAGGGTGCGTACGGCCCTGGGGACGTCGTCGCGGGTGGCGA
GGCGCACCGTGGGCTTGTACTC
Features (pLannotate 1.2.2; 29 found; start..end, strand, type, name):
     27..526     -  promoter       PGK promoter: mouse phosphoglycerate kinase 1 promoter
    545..569     +  protein_bind   attB2: mutant version of attB; recombination site for the Gateway® BP reaction BP Clonase™
    574..3312    -  CDS            USP26: UBP26_HUMAN - Experimental evidence at protein level: Swiss-Prot protein existence level 1. Involved in the ubiquitin-dependent proteolytic pathway in conjunction with the 26S proteasome (By similarity). Deubiquitinates the androgen receptor and regulates the androgen receptor signaling pathway. From Homo sapiens (Human).
   3318..3335    -  protein_bind   attB1 (fragment): mutant version of attB; core recombination site for the Gateway® BP reaction BP Clonase™
   3352..3378    -  CDS            3xHA (fragment): three tandem HA epitope tags
   3391..3411    -  CDS            FLAG (fragment): FLAG® epitope tag, followed by an enterokinase cleavage site
   3488..3521    -  promoter       TRE3GV promoter (fragment): 3rd-generation Tet-responsive promoter that can be activated by binding of Tet-On® 3G, optimized for retroviral and lentiviral vectors
   3529..3548    -  promoter       PLtetO-1 promoter (fragment): modified phage lambda PL promoter with tet operator sites (Lutz and Bujard, 1997)
   3550..3569    -  promoter       PLtetO-1 promoter (fragment): modified phage lambda PL promoter with tet operator sites (Lutz and Bujard, 1997)
   3571..3774    -  promoter       CMV promoter: human cytomegalovirus (CMV) immediate early promoter
   3775..4154    -  enhancer       CMV enhancer: human cytomegalovirus immediate early enhancer
   4169..4585    -  CDS            gag (truncated): truncated Moloney murine leukemia virus (MMLV) gag gene lacking the start codon
   4652..4993    -  misc_feature   MESV Ψ: packaging signal of murine embryonic stem cell virus
   5057..5573    -  LTR            5' LTR: 5' long terminal repeat from murine embryonic stem cell virus
   5615..5713    -  CDS            env (fragment): murine leukemia virus gPr80 envelope polyprotein precursor; env; proteolytically cleaved into gp70SU and p15TM subunits
   5714..5915    +  CDS            TcR (fragment): tetracycline efflux protein; tet; confers resistance to tetracycline
   5915..6064    +  CDS            lacZα (fragment): LacZα fragment of β-galactosidase; lacZ fragment
   6070..6169    -  misc_feature   bom (fragment): basis of mobility region from pBR322
   6271..6306    -  CDS            rop (fragment): Rop protein, which maintains plasmids at low copy number; rop
   6401..6505    +  promoter       AmpR promoter: bla
   6506..7366    +  CDS            AmpR: β-lactamase; bla; confers resistance to ampicillin, carbenicillin, and related antibiotics
   7537..8125    +  rep_origin     ori: high-copy-number ColE1/pMB1/pBR322/pUC origin of replication
   8308..8400    +  CDS            lacI (fragment): lac repressor; lacI; The lac repressor binds to the lac operator to inhibit transcription in E. coli. This inhibition can be relieved by adding lactose or isopropyl-β-D-thiogalactopyranoside (IPTG).
   8413..8434    +  protein_bind   CAP binding site: CAP binding activates transcription in the presence of cAMP. E. coli catabolite activator protein
   8449..8479    +  promoter       lac promoter: promoter for the E. coli lac operon
   8487..8503    +  protein_bind   lac operator: The lac repressor binds to the lac operator to inhibit transcription in E. coli. This inhibition can be relieved by adding lactose or isopropyl-β-D-thiogalactopyranoside (IPTG). lac repressor encoded by lacI
   8665..8959    -  LTR            3' LTR (ΔU3) (fragment): self-inactivating 3' long terminal repeat (LTR) from Moloney murine leukemia virus
   8956..8990    -  LTR            3' LTR (ΔU3) (fragment): self-inactivating 3' long terminal repeat (LTR) from Moloney murine leukemia virus
   9089..6       -  CDS            PuroR (across the origin): puromycin N-acetyltransferase; pac from Streptomyces alboniger; confers resistance to puromycin
