[The description below was written by a language model from this plasmid's Addgene catalogue record and pLannotate feature annotations shown in this document.]
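Description:
Flag-HA-USP26 is a gammaretroviral (MSCV/MMLV-type) mammalian expression plasmid carrying the full-length, unmutated human ubiquitin specific peptidase 26 (USP26) open reading frame. The insert was transferred by a Gateway LR reaction into the destination vector pDEST_Tet_ON_CMV_N_FLAG_HA_PGK_puro, and the annotated attB1 and attB2 sites flanking the coding sequence are the scars of that recombination. In E. coli the plasmid is maintained through a high-copy ColE1/pUC-type origin and selected with ampicillin via the β-lactamase gene. Short fragments annotated as TcR, lacZα, rop, bom and lacI appear to be non-functional backbone remnants.

The viral cassette runs from a murine embryonic stem cell virus 5' LTR through the Ψ packaging signal and a truncated gag segment, which aids packaging, to a 3' LTR annotated as U3-deleted (self-inactivating) fragments. Inside it, the CMV enhancer and promoter are followed by short tet operator-like elements, consistent with the tetracycline-regulated CMV design named in the backbone. This promoter drives USP26 fused at its N-terminus to FLAG and HA epitope tags. Downstream, a mouse PGK promoter independently expresses puromycin N-acetyltransferase, allowing selection of stably transduced cells. The record does not say which Tet regulator or cell line is needed for inducible control.

The tandem FLAG-HA tag suits detection and affinity purification of the enzyme. The associated publication was a systematic survey of human deubiquitinating enzyme interaction partners, so the construct is suited to generating stable cell lines for tagged USP26 pulldown and proteomic analysis.
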