Addgene plasmid #22598: Flag-HA-USP26
Depositing lab: Wade Harper. Depositing organization: Harvard Medical School. Publication: Defining the human deubiquitinating enzyme interaction landscape. Sowa ME, Bennett EJ, Gygi SP, Harper JW. Cell. 2009 Jul 23. 138(2):389-403. 10.1016/j.cell.2009.04.042 PubMed 19615732.
Backbone
  Vector backbone: pDEST_Tet_ON_CMV_N_FLAG_HA_PGK_puro
  Backbone manufacturer: Harper_Lab
  Vector type: Mammalian Expression, Retroviral
  Selectable markers: Puromycin
Growth in bacteria
  Bacterial resistance: Ampicillin, 100 μg/mL
  Growth temperature: 37°C
  Growth strain: DH5alpha
  Copy number: High Copy
Gene/Insert
  Gene/Insert name: USP26 (alt names: ubiquitin specific peptidase 26; MGC120066, MGC120067, MGC120068)
  Species: H. sapiens (human)
  Mutation: None
  GenBank ID: BC101189
  Entrez Gene: USP26
  Tag / fusion protein: HA (N terminal on backbone); FLAG (N terminal on backbone)
  Cloning method: Gateway Cloning; 5′ cloning site GATEWAY_LR (unknown if destroyed); 3′ cloning site GATEWAY_LR (unknown if destroyed)
  Sequencing primers: 5′ CMV_forward
Resource information
  A portion of this plasmid was derived from a plasmid made by: MGC/Open
Terms and licenses: Academic/Nonprofit Terms; Industry Terms: Not Available to Industry
How to cite: Flag-HA-USP26 was a gift from Wade Harper (Addgene plasmid # 22598 ; http://n2t.net/addgene:22598 ; RRID:Addgene_22598)
