>Addgene plasmid #22598 | Flag-HA-USP26 | addgene partial sequence | sequence record 28399 | 22598 with CMV-F
AGAGATCTCCCTATCAGTGATAGAGATCGTCGACGAGCTCGTTTAGTGAACCGTCAGATCGCCTGGAGAC
GCCATCCACGCTGTTTTGACCTCCATAGAAGACACCGGGACCGATCCAGCCTCCGGGGATCTGCCACCAT
GGACTACAAGGATGACGATGACAAGCTCGATGGAGGATACCCATACGATGTTCCAGATTACGCTGCTCGA
GGTTATCAAACAAGTTTGTACAAAAAAGTTGGCATGGCTGCCCTATTCCTACGTGGTTTTGTCCAAATAG
GGAACTGCAAGACTGGGATATCTAAGTCAAAAGAAGCATTCATTGAAGCAGTGGAAAGAAAGAAGAAAGA
TAGACTGGTGCTGTATTTCAAAAGTGGAAAATATAGCACTTTTCGGCTAAGTGATAATATTCAAAATGTA
GTCCTTAAATCCTATAGAGGAAACCAAAATCACCTGCATTTAACTTTACAAAATAATAATGGCTTGTTTA
TTGAAGGATTATCCTCCACAGATGCTGAACAATTGAAGATATTCTTGGACAGAGTTCATCAAAACGAGGT
TCAGCCACCTGTGAGACCTGGTAAGGGTGGGAGTGTCTTTTCTAGCACAACACAGAAGGAAATCAACAAA
ACTTCATTCCACAAAGTTGATGAGAAATCAAGTAGCAAATCTTTTGAGATAGCAAAAGGAAGTGGGACAG
GTGTCCTTCAGAGGATGCCTTTGCTTACATCAAAATTGACACTTACTTGCGGAGAGTTATCAGAAAATCA
GCACAAGAAGAGGAAAAGAATGCTCTCATCTAGCTCANAGATGAATGAAGAATTCTTGAAAGAAAATAAT
TCTGTAGAATACAAGAAATCCAAGGCA
